Addgene plasmid #229990: pBHM2648
Purpose: Carries OsTIR1-t2a-mNG-mIAA7, used to insert TIR1 expressing construct into the C. neoformans genome.
Depositing lab: Hiten Madhani. Depositing organization: University of California, San Francisco (UCSF).
Backbone
  Vector backbone: pRS316
  Backbone size w/o insert (bp): 4839
  Total vector size (bp): 11750
  Vector type: Bacterial Expression, Yeast Expression
  Selectable markers: Hygromycin, URA3
Growth in bacteria
  Bacterial resistance: Ampicillin, 100 μg/mL
  Growth temperature: 37°C
  Growth strain: DH5alpha
  Copy number: High Copy
Gene/Insert
  Gene/Insert name: OsTIR1 (alt name: Cryptococcus neoformans codon optimized TIR1 from Oryza sativa)
  Species: Oryza sativa
  Insert size (bp): 6905
  Mutation: F74G
  Tag / fusion protein: t2a-mNeonGreen-mIAA7_opt (C terminal on insert)
Terms and licenses: Academic/Nonprofit Terms; Industry Terms: Not Available to Industry
How to cite: pBHM2648 was a gift from Hiten Madhani (Addgene plasmid # 229990 ; http://n2t.net/addgene:229990 ; RRID:Addgene_229990)
