[The description below was written by a language model from this plasmid's Addgene catalogue record and pLannotate feature annotations shown in this document.]
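Description:
pBHM2648 is an 11,750 bp plasmid built on the pRS316 yeast–E. coli shuttle backbone and used as a donor for placing an auxin-inducible degron (AID) receptor cassette into the Cryptococcus neoformans genome. The backbone supplies a high-copy ColE1/pUC origin and an ampicillin resistance gene for propagation in E. coli. It also carries an f1 origin, remnants of the pBluescript lacZα/multiple cloning site flanked by T3 and T7 promoters, and the S. cerevisiae URA3 marker with a CEN6/ARS element for low-copy maintenance in budding yeast. These yeast elements would also permit assembly of the plasmid in yeast, although the record does not say how it was built.

The roughly 6.9 kb insert sits between the MCS remnants. It encodes Oryza sativa TIR1, codon-optimised for C. neoformans and carrying the F74G substitution. This is the enlarged-pocket variant used in second-generation AID systems with modified auxin ligands. The automated annotation labels this coding region as fragments of Arabidopsis AFB2 and TIR1, which reflects homology rather than a different gene. TIR1 is joined through a T2A ribosome-skipping peptide to mNeonGreen fused to a mini-IAA7 degron, so one transcript yields both the F-box auxin receptor and a fluorescent degron-tagged substrate. That substrate can plausibly report both expression and auxin-triggered degradation activity.

A hygromycin phosphotransferase gene lies adjacent to the cassette and allows selection of Cryptococcus transformants. The promoters and terminators driving TIR1 and HygR, and any genomic targeting homology, fall in unannotated regions and are not stated in the record.
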