Features (pLannotate 1.2.2; 24 found; start..end, strand, type, name):
      1..589     +  rep_origin     ori: high-copy-number ColE1/pMB1/pBR322/pUC origin of replication
    772..864     +  CDS            lacI (fragment): lac repressor; lacI; The lac repressor binds to the lac operator to inhibit transcription in E. coli. This inhibition can be relieved by adding lactose or isopropyl-β-D-thiogalactopyranoside (IPTG).
    877..898     +  protein_bind   CAP binding site: CAP binding activates transcription in the presence of cAMP. E. coli catabolite activator protein
    913..943     +  promoter       lac promoter: promoter for the E. coli lac operon
    947..969     +  protein_bind   lac operator (fragment): The lac repressor binds to the lac operator to inhibit transcription in E. coli. This inhibition can be relieved by adding lactose or isopropyl-β-D-thiogalactopyranoside (IPTG). lac repressor encoded by lacI
   1012..1030    +  promoter       T3 promoter: promoter for bacteriophage T3 RNA polymerase
   1042..1077    -  misc_feature   MCS (fragment): pBluescript multiple cloning site
   1954..2157    -  CDS            IAA7 (fragment): IAA7_ARATH - Also known as AXR2. Experimental evidence at protein level: Swiss-Prot protein existence level 1. Aux/IAA proteins are short-lived transcriptional factors that function as repressors of early auxin response genes at low auxin concentrations. Repression is thought to result from the interaction with auxin response factors (ARFs), proteins that bind to the auxin- responsive promoter element (AuxRE). Formation of heterodimers with ARF proteins may alter their ability to modulate early auxin response genes expression. From Arabidopsis thaliana (Mouse-ear cress).
   2179..2886    -  CDS            mNeonGreen: mNeonGreen is a basic (constitutively fluorescent) green/yellow fluorescent protein published in 2013, derived from Branchiostoma lanceolatum. It is reported to be a very rapidly-maturing monomer with moderate acid sensitivity.
   2956..4233    -  CDS            AFB2 (fragment): AFB2_ARATH - Also known as LRF2. Experimental evidence at protein level: Swiss-Prot protein existence level 1. Component of SCF(ASK-cullin-F-box) E3 ubiquitin ligase complexes, which may mediate the ubiquitination and subsequent proteasomal degradation of target proteins. Confers sensitivity to the virulent bacterial pathogen P.syringae (By similarity). Auxin receptor that mediates Aux/IAA proteins proteasomal degradation and auxin- regulated transcription. Involved in embryogenesis regulation by auxin. From Arabidopsis thaliana (Mouse-ear cress).
   4262..4723    -  CDS            TIR1 (fragment): TIR1_ARATH - Also known as FBL1, WEI1. Experimental evidence at protein level: Swiss-Prot protein existence level 1. Auxin receptor that mediates Aux/IAA proteins proteasomal degradation and auxin-regulated transcription. The SCF(TIR1) E3 ubiquitin ligase complex is involved in auxin-mediated signaling pathway that regulate root and hypocotyl growth, lateral root formation, cell elongation, and gravitropism. Appears to allow pericycle cells to overcome G2 arrest prior to lateral root development. Plays a role in ethylene signaling in roots. Confers sensitivity to the virulent bacterial pathoge
   6166..7182    -  CDS            HygR: aminoglycoside phosphotransferase from E. coli confers resistance to hygromycin
   7985..8017    -  misc_feature   MCS (fragment): pBluescript multiple cloning site
   8026..8044    -  promoter       T7 promoter: promoter for bacteriophage T7 RNA polymerase
   8047..8204    +  CDS            lacZα (fragment): LacZα fragment of β-galactosidase; lacZ fragment
   8208..8636    +  rep_origin     f1 ori (sequence partly withheld): f1 bacteriophage origin of replication; arrow indicates direction of (+) strand synthesis
   8664..8715    -  misc_feature   bom (fragment): basis of mobility region from pBR322
   8794..9597    -  CDS            URA3: orotidine-5'-phosphate decarboxylase, required for uracil biosynthesis; S. cerevisiae URA3; yeast auxotrophic marker, counterselectable with 5-fluoroorotic acid (5-FOA)
   9598..9813    -  promoter       URA3 promoter: S. cerevisiae URA3
   9821..9870    -  misc_feature   bom (fragment): basis of mobility region from pBR322
   9972..10007   -  CDS            rop (fragment): Rop protein, which maintains plasmids at low copy number; rop
  10075..10578   -  misc_feature   CEN/ARS: S. cerevisiae CEN6 centromere fused to an autonomously replicating sequence
  10615..10719   +  promoter       AmpR promoter: bla
  10720..11580   +  CDS            AmpR: β-lactamase; bla; confers resistance to ampicillin, carbenicillin, and related antibiotics
>Addgene plasmid #229990 | pBHM2648 | addgene full sequence | sequence record 461146 | Addgene NGS Result
TTGAGATCCTTTTTTTCTGCGCGTAATCTGCTGCTTGCAAACAAAAAAACCACCGCTACCAGCGGTGGTT
TGTTTGCCGGATCAAGAGCTACCAACTCTTTTTCCGAAGGTAACTGGCTTCAGCAGAGCGCAGATACCAA
ATACTGTTCTTCTAGTGTAGCCGTAGTTAGGCCACCACTTCAAGAACTCTGTAGCACCGCCTACATACCT
CGCTCTGCTAATCCTGTTACCAGTGGCTGCTGCCAGTGGCGATAAGTCGTGTCTTACCGGGTTGGACTCA
AGACGATAGTTACCGGATAAGGCGCAGCGGTCGGGCTGAACGGGGGGTTCGTGCACACAGCCCAGCTTGG
AGCGAACGACCTACACCGAACTGAGATACCTACAGCGTGAGCTATGAGAAAGCGCCACGCTTCCCGAAGG
GAGAAAGGCGGACAGGTATCCGGTAAGCGGCAGGGTCGGAACAGGAGAGCGCACGAGGGAGCTTCCAGGG
GGAAACGCCTGGTATCTTTATAGTCCTGTCGGGTTTCGCCACCTCTGACTTGAGCGTCGATTTTTGTGAT
GCTCGTCAGGGGGGCGGAGCCTATGGAAAAACGCCAGCAACGCGGCCTTTTTACGGTTCCTGGCCTTTTG
CTGGCCTTTTGCTCACATGTTCTTTCCTGCGTTATCCCCTGATTCTGTGGATAACCGTATTACCGCCTTT
GAGTGAGCTGATACCGCTCGCCGCAGCCGAACGACCGAGCGCAGCGAGTCAGTGAGCGAGGAAGCGGAAG
AGCGCCCAATACGCAAACCGCCTCTCCCCGCGCGTTGGCCGATTCATTAATGCAGCTGGCACGACAGGTT
TCCCGACTGGAAAGCGGGCAGTGAGCGCAACGCAATTAATGTGAGTTAGCTCACTCATTAGGCACCCCAG
GCTTTACACTTTATGCTTCCGGCTCGTATGTTGTGTGGAATTGTGAGCGGATAACAATTTCACACAGGAA
ACAGCTATGACCATGATTACGCCAAGCTCGAAATTAACCCTCACTAAAGGGAACAAAAGCTGGTACCGGG
CCCCCCCTCGAGGTCGACGGTATCGATCGTTCAATCTCATAGTCTTCTAAAGATCCCCCGTTCCCAAACA
TGACATTCAACATCTTCGCTTCGACTTCCACCTCGACCAACCCCTTTTCTTCCAAATCCACTCGACGTGC
GCCATCCCCCTCTTCCTGCCCCATCCCTCCTCCGTTTGCCCCGCCAACTCTTCCCAGGTTGATGAAGGGG
GTGCCCTGGCCCGACAAGCGTCGAGGCGAGGTAAGTGTGTGGCTGAGATTCAAGGCATTAACGAGGACGT
GTGAGCAGGTGGAAGTGCGGTTGCGGTAGGAAGGACGAGGTCAGGGATGCGTAGAGACATCGGTAATTCT
GTACATCTGTTTCTTGCTTCTTTCCCCGTTCTTTCCATGCAACAAACTATTATTACAACATGAACTCTCT
TAGCATGACAGTCCACAGAACCGAGATGGTCAGTGCATGTCGAGATTATTTCGTGGTGATCTCCAGGAAC
GACTGAAAAAAGGAGTGACGGATTAAGGAAGACGTGACCGACTAAAGGAAAGGAAGGATGGAAGGAACGA
TATCAATGCGATGGTGGCGACCTGAGAATGAGTAAATAGTTGAAAGCACTAAAATAAAGCAGCAACGAAG
GTTATTCCAAGTTATAGCTCTCGTGCAAATTTCAACAGTGATGGCCATTTTATTGTTGCAAGAGACGTCG
TCAGCCGAGAAATATTCGATTTCGCGGACAACTATCGGGAATCCAATAACGGACAAACGACATGGAATGA
TATATCACGGCAATGAAGATTTTGAAGCGCAGAGGTATACATCAGCAAATAAGACACAAAACGTAAGAAG
CACAAGTAGCAACAGTCATCCGATGCATATTACGCGTAAGAAGGGTCACTACATAAGTAATTAGGAGGAG
GTCTTCTGCTGGGTCATCATGTTCTTTCGGTAGTTTCGGACGGGGGGCCAACCGACGACCTGGGCCTTGG
CGGGGGGCTTGGAGGGGTCCTTGAGGGTGGTCTTCTCCTTGGGGACGGCGGAGACGTTCTTGAGGTCGAC
GGAACCCTCCTTGTTGGACTGGAGGTTGAGCATGAGGTCGACGGTCTCGGAGAAACCACTACCTCCGGAT
CCAGAACCCTTGTAGAGCTCGTCCATACCCATGACGTCGGTGAAGGCCTTCTGCCACTCCTTGAAGTTGA
GCTCGGTCTTGGAGTGCTTGAGCTCGGTCTTTCGGAAGACGTACATGGGCTGGTTCTTGAGGTAGTTGGC
GGCCATGGGCTTGGCGAAGGTGTAGGTGGTTCGGGCGGTGGATCGGTATCGCTTACCGTTACCGGTGGTG
TAGGACCACTTGAAGGTGGAGATGATGGTCTTGTCGTTGGGGTAGGTCTTCTTGGATCGACACCAGTCGG
CGGCGGTGAGGGAGTTGGTCATGACGGGACCGTCGGCGGGGAAACCGGTACCCTTGACCTGGGCCTCACC
CTTGATGTGGGAACCCTCGTAGGTGTATCGGTAGTTGACGGTGAGGGAGGCACCGTCCTCGAACTGCATG
GTTCGGTGGACCTGGTAACCGGAACCGTCGACCATGGCGGCCTGGAAGGGGGACATACCGTCGGGGTAGG
GGAGGTACTGGTGGAAACCGTAACCGATGTGGGGGACGAGGATCCAGGGGGAGAACTGGAGGTCACCCTT
GGTGGACTTGAGGTTGAGCTCCTCGTAACCGTCGTTGGGGTTACCGGTACCCTGACCGACCATGTCGAAG
TCGACACCGTTGATGGAACCGAAGATGTGGAGCTCGTGGGTGGCGGGGAGGGAGGCCATGTTGTCCTCCT
CACCCTTGGAGACCATGGGACCGGGGTTCTCCTCGACGTCACCACAGGTGAGGAGGGAACCTCGACCCTC
TCCGCTTCCTGATCTGAGGATCTTGACGAAGTTGGGGGCGTCGTCTCGGGCACCGGCGGTGGTTCGGTAG
ACGTAGAGCTTCTCGACCTTGGGGAGGTCACCGTGGTTCTCCTCCATCTCGTTGGAACCGTCTCGCTCGT
TGATGACCTCGACGTTGAGCATGGGCATCTTGGAGGCGAGGACCTGACAACCCTTGAGGGTGACGTTACA
GGAGGACATCCAGAGGGATCGCATGGTCTCGTATCGGGCGAAGTTACCGAGGAGGGCGGCGTCACCGAAG
GGGGAGTCTCGGATCTCGAGCTTTCGGAGGTTCTTACAACCGTTCATGACGTGCATCATACCCTTGTCGG
AGTCACCGGCGAAGGCGATGGAGAGCATCTCGAGCTGCTTGGCGTACTTACCGATGTACATGAAGACCTT
GTCGGTGAGGAGACCGGAGATGGAGAGTCGCTGGAGACCCTTACACTCTCGGACGATGGCACCGAAACCC
TCGTCGAGGGGCTGGGAGGTGACGACGTCGGGCTTACCGGGCTCGAGGATACAGAGTCGGAATCGGGTGA
AGTTGGGACAGTTCTTGGCGACGGTGACGAGGGCGGCGTTGGTCATCTGGTGACAGAAGTAGAGGAGGGA
GTTGAGCTTGGGACAACCGAGGGAGACGGCGACGAGACCCTCCTCGGTGACGGCGGAGTAACCGGCGACG
TAGAAGTCGGAGGGGAAGACTCGGAGCTCCTGGAGGTCCTTACAGGAGGAGGCGACGACCTGGAGACCCT
TGTCGGAGATACAGTCGAGGACCCAGAGTCGCTGGAGCTTGACACATCGGGAGATCATCTTGGTGAGGTC
GGAGGCGTCGAGGGTGGGGGCGTAGGAGAGGTTGAGACCGGTGAGCTGGGCACAGAGGGGGTAGATGAAG
GAGAGACAGACGGGGGAGGCGTCCCAGAAACCGGAGAGGGATCGGAGCATCTTACACTTCTCGAGGGCGG
AGGTGAGCTTGAAGTAGGACTCGGTCTGGAAGTCGTCGGTGAGGTTACCGGTACCGAGGTCCTCGAGGTT
GGGGGTTCGGAGGAGGATCTTGGCGAGGGTGTCGACGGAGACGGATCGGTTGAGTCGGAGGGATCGGAGG
TTGGGGGATCGGGAGACGAGTCGCTCGAGGGAACCGGCGTTGACCTCACCCTTGATACAGGCGAAGTTGA
GGGAGACGAGGGAGGTACAGGAGTCGGGGAAACAGGAGAGCCATCGGGGACCTCGGTCCTCGACCTCGTT
CTCCTGGAGGTCGAGCTCTCGGAGGAGCTTACAGTGCTGTCGGGAGATGTTAGTGGAGTAACATGTTGCG
GGAAACGGGGTTACATACGGAGGCGACGGCGGCGAGACCGTCGGTGGAGAAACCCTCACAGGAGATGAGG
ACGAGGGCTCGGAATCGGGGGAAGGATCGGGCGAGGAGCTCGAGGGACTCGTCGGAGACGACCATTCGCT
TCATTCGGAGCTCCTCGAGACCGTGACAACCTCGGGCGGCGGCCTCGATCCAGGGACCGGCGTAACCACC
CCAGTCGGGGGGGACGAGGTTGAAGTCGGCACCGTGGGGCTTACCCTTGACGGTGAGGGCTCGGACGTTG
GGGAATCGGGCGGCGACTCGACCGGCTCGGACGGCGTAACAGTTACCGACGAAGACACCTCGTCGGGAGA
GTCGCTCGATCTCGTACCAGACCTTACAGACGAGGGAGACGGTGTTTCGGTCTCGCTGGGCGGGGAGGAA
GGAGAAGATGTGCTCGACGACCTCCTCGGGGAAGTAGGTCATTTTGAAGTTTTCTGTGGAGATCGTTAGC
ATGTGCGAAGAGGCAATGATAGGACAATAAAGTGTTAGGGCGTTGTGAGTTGGAAGGGCATGTATCCGAT
GGGTTGAAAATTTTCAAGAGCCACCAAATTTTTTTCTTCACCACACACAAGCCCATGTTGAGCTCAGTAG
TGGCAAAACAGTACTCTGCAGTCGACGCAACAGATGAGGGCAAAAGCATGGAAGACATCGCCAAAAACAA
GACAGAATGATGTGGGTGGTCGACCATGCTCAGCTCCACTCTGCCCCGACTTCACCTGCAGAAGCCACCA
GCGAGAATTGTTTTACGTGCCCTACGACTGGCGCGGATTTTCAAAGGTGTCAAAAGACTTTGGGTACTCA
CCTAGGTGTTTTGGTTAAAGAATGTAGAGATAAAGAAGGTGGTGGGAGAAAGGAATGTGCGAGGGATTTA
ATTCTTTCCGGTTGATGGGCAGGGCGGATTCTCGGATTAATTCAGAAAATCCCACAATTTTTTTCGAAAC
CTCCAGAATGTGAAAAGCTCACTGGAAATTTCATCCGTATCAAACTCCGTTTTTCACCGAGTGTGGCACA
TGGGACTTAGGAGGCAAGAAATGTGAGGAGGATGGAGCGACCGCAACAACGGAGAAATTTAAAGTGGAGG
TCGTTCCCAGGCACGTCTTCGCACCAAAAATTCAACGGGTGGCAAGAGGCCCCTGCCGTCTAAACATGTG
GGAGTGGCTCATCCTCACACCGAGCAGGCCAATGCATATGATAAGAGTCGTCCAGAAGCCGACGTGCATG
AATGGAGCTTCACAAAATGCGAAATTAGAAGAAGACGAGATGCCCATGATCTTCTGGGAAGGGGGCGAGG
CAACTTGCTTGGCGAATGGGGCTGAATATTGGGGCGTTCGCTAATGGCCATGACGCTTGTTCATGGCAGG
GTAGAACACGACATTATTGCTTGTGCGTGGGGGCTTCTGGCTGCTTTTTGTACATTGCGCGAAGGGTTGC
CATGATGAGACTGCTGTATTATGCTCTTATTCTTTTGTTTAAAGGGAGTGATACTTGACATACCGATGAT
AGATAGTTAAGAAGCGCCCGCAGGTGGGTCAACCACACTTGCGACCATTGTTAATCATTCAGAACGGTCG
ACAAGGTCAGTGTAAGATCATTCGCTATGGAGCTTGCATAGTAGCCACAATCTTGTACCGTATAGCATAG
AATGGCCATGAAGATCCTGAGGATTCAACGGCGTTGCTGAGGGTGGGAAGGATGGTATTGTTGTCTGTAG
ATAGATTAATGGGCATATAATGTCAAAAAAGATGATTGACACGATGTCTGTCTCGAATTCGCAGTGTGCT
AAAATTGTATCACTTCTCTAATATGTATATATACACCCTCTAAGGAAAATTAACCCCTTACCGCCTCACG
AATTCCTATTCCTTTGCCCTCGGACGAGTGCTGGGGCGTCGGTTTCCACTATCGGCGAGTACTTCTACAC
AGCCATCGGTCCAGACGGCCGCGCTTCTGTGGGCGATTTGTGTACGCCCGACAGTCCCGGCTCCGGATCG
GACGATTGCGTCGCATCGACCCTGCGCCCAAGCTGCATCATCGAAATTGCCGTCAACCAAGCTCTGATAG
AGTTGGTCAAGACCAATGCGGAGCATATACGCCCGGAGCCGCGGCGATCCTGCAAGCTCCGGATGCCTCC
GCTCGAAGTAGCGCGTCTGCTGCTCCATACAAGCCAACCACGGCCTCCAGAAGAAGATGTTGGCGACCTC
GTATTGGGAATCCCCGAACATCGCCTCGCTCCAGTCAATGACCGCTGTTATGCGGCCATTGTCCGTCAGG
ACATTGTTGGAGCCGAAATCCGCGTGCACGAGGTGCCGGACTTCGGGGCAGTCCTCGGCCCAAAGCATCA
GCTCATCGAGAGCCTGCGCGACGGACGCACTGACGGTGTCGTCCATCACAGTTTGCCAGTGATACACATG
GGGATCAGCAATCGCGCATATGAAATCACGCCATGTAGTGTATTGACCGATTCCTTGCGGTCCGAATGGG
CCGAACCCGCTCGTCTGGCTAAGATCGGCCGCAGCGATCGCATCCATGGCCTCCGCGACCGGCTGCAGAA
CAGCGGGCAGTTCGGTTTCAGGCAGGTCTTGCAACGTGACACCCTGTGCACGGCGGGAGATGCAATAGGT
CAGGCTCTCGCTGAATTCCCCAATGTCAAGCACTTCCGGAATCGGGAGCGCGGCCGATGCAAAGTGCCGA
TAAACATAACGATCTTTGTAGAAACCATCGGCGCAGCTATTTACCCGCAGGACATATCCACGCCCTCCTA
CATCGAAGCTGAAAGCACGAGATTCTTCGCCCTCCGAGAGCTGCATCAGGTCGGAGACGCTGTCGAACTT
TTCGATCAGAAACTTCTCGACAGACGTCGCGGTGAGTTCAGGTGGATCACCTTCTTCTTCCATAGACATG
TTGGGCGAGTTTACTAATGGAAAAAGACAATTAGCAAAGAGGCTGCATATTAGGAGACGCGGTGAAGATT
GGGGAGGACAATAGGGTCCGTGCACCAAAAAGTCCTGACGGCAGCTCTGTTCAACGCACATCCATCTCTT
CCAGCTATGCGTGTGGCACCAGCACGGATGGATTGTTGCACCAAAAGGACAAGGCGAGATGGATGCAGGT
CGAGGCGATGCGGTGCTATCGGCCCTCGTTGTCGAACGCCACGTCGTCCTCTCGGCGACCGTCAATCCTG
GAAGGAAATGACCAAGCGTGCACCCAGCATCCAGCATCCAACATCCAGCACCCAGCACCTAGCACCCATG
ATCCAATGGCCGGCATGCAGATCAGCGTGGGGAGAGCACCATCTAGCAGCCCCTGGCAGGCCCAGCATTG
TGCTCGGATGTGCGATAGGCGGTGGGTGCGATAAGGTGGATTAGTGGAGGATGGAGGACTGAGTGGCGGG
CAAGGGAAGGGGGCGGGAAGATGACTCACCTTGGGCAGTGGGTGGGGGATGCGGTATAGGGGATGTATGT
GGATGCTGGCGGAGGATAGAAGCTGTAAGCTGAGCTGGTGCCAACGGTGACGCTGTGAGAGTGGTCTCGG
CGACCCTGACGGCGACTCGGCGTTACCCCGTGTGGCACACCGGACGCGCGTCGAGTGACGTTGCTGCTAT
TGTTGTTACCATCATCCTCTCCTCCGACAACCATACACTCAGTGCACACCATGCCACTCGAATCCTGCAT
GCACAGTTCTAGAGCGGCCGCCACCGCGGTGGAGCTCCAATTCGCCCTATAGTGAGTCGTATTACAATTC
ACTGGCCGTCGTTTTACAACGTCGTGACTGGGAAAACCCTGGCGTTACCCAACTTAATCGCCTTGCAGCA
CATCCCCCTTTCGCCAGCTGGCGTAATAGCGAAGAGGCCCGCACCGATCGCCCTTCCCAACAGTTGCGCA
GCCTGAATGGCGAATGG
[124 nt withheld, positions 8208-8331]
C
[91 nt withheld, positions 8333-8423]
A
[49 nt withheld, positions 8425-8473]
CCTTTGACGTTGGAGTCCACGTTCTTT
[37 nt withheld, positions 8501-8537]
ACCCTATCTCGGTCTATTCTTTTGATTTATAAGGGATTTTGCCGATTTCGGCCTATTGGTTAAAAAATGA
GCTGATTTAACAAAAATTTAACGCGAATTTTAACAAAATATTAACGCTTACAATTTCCTGATGCGGTATT
TTCTCCTTACGCATCTGTGCGGTATTTCACACCGCATAGGGTAATAACTGATATAATTAAATTGAAGCTC
TAATTTGTGAGTTTAGTATACATGCATTTACTTATAATACAGTTTTTTAGTTTTGCTGGCCGCATCTTCT
CAAATATGCTTCCCAGCCTGCTTTTCTGTAACGTTCACCCTCTACCTTAGCATCCCTTCCCTTTGCAAAT
AGTCCTCTTCCAACAATAATAATGTCAGATCCTGTAGAGACCACATCATCCACGGTTCTATACTGTTGAC
CCAATGCGTCTCCCTTGTCATCTAAACCCACACCGGGTGTCATAATCAACCAATCGTAACCTTCATCTCT
TCCACCCATGTCTCTTTGAGCAATAAAGCCGATAACAAAATCTTTGTCGCTCTTCGCAATGTCAACAGTA
CCCTTAGTATATTCTCCAGTAGATAGGGAGCCCTTGCATGACAATTCTGCTAACATCAAAAGGCCTCTAG
GTTCCTTTGTTACTTCTTCTGCCGCCTGCTTCAAACCGCTAACAATACCTGGGCCCACCACACCGTGTGC
ATTCGTAATGTCTGCCCATTCTGCTATTCTGTATACACCCGCAGAGTACTGCAATTTGACTGTATTACCA
ATGTCAGCAAATTTTCTGTCTTCGAAGAGTAAAAAATTGTACTTGGCGGATAATGCCTTTAGCGGCTTAA
CTGTGCCCTCCATGGAAAAATCAGTCAAGATATCCACATGTGTTTTTAGTAAACAAATTTTGGGACCTAA
TGCTTCAACTAACTCCAGTAATTCCTTGGTGGTACGAACATCCAATGAAGCACACAAGTTTGTTTGCTTT
TCGTGCATGATATTAAATAGCTTGGCAGCAACAGGACTAGGATGAGTAGCAGCACGTTCCTTATATGTAG
CTTTCGACATGATTTATCTTCGTTTCCTGCAGGTTTTTGTTCTGTGCAGTTGGGTTAAGAATACTGGGCA
ATTTCATGTTTCTTCAACACTACATATGCGTATATATACCAATCTAAGTCTGTGCTCCTTCCTTCGTTCT
TCCTTCTGTTCGGAGATTACCGAATCAAAAAAATTTCAAGGAAACCGAAATCAAAAAAAAGAATAAAAAA
AAAATGATGAATTGAAAAGGTGGTATGGTGCACTCTCAGTACAATCTGCTCTGATGCCGCATAGTTAAGC
CAGCCCCGACACCCGCCAACACCCGCTGACGCGCCCTGACGGGCTTGTCTGCTCCCGGCATCCGCTTACA
GACAAGCTGTGACCGTCTCCGGGAGCTGCATGTGTCAGAGGTTTTCACCGTCATCACCGAAACGCGCGAG
ACGAAAGGGCCTCGTGATACGCCTATTTTTATAGGTTAATGTCATGATAATAATGGTTTCTTAGACGGAT
CGCTTGCCTGTAACTTACACGCGCCTCGTATCTTTTAATGATGGAATAATTTGGGAATTTACTCTGTGTT
TATTTATTTTTATGTTTTGTATTTGGATTTTAGAAAGTAAATAAAGAAGGTAGAAGAGTTACGGAATGAA
GAAAAAAAAATAAACAAAGGTTTAAAAAATTTCAACAAAAAGCGTACTTTACATATATATTTATTAGACA
AGAAAAGCAGATTAAATAGATATACATTCGATTAACGATAAGTAAAATGTAAAATCACAGGATTTTCGTG
TGTGGTCTTCTACACAGACAAGATGAAACAATTCGGCATTAATACCTGAGAGCAGGAAGAGCAAGATAAA
AGGTAGTATTTGTTGGCGATCCCCCTAGAGTCTTTTACATCTTCGGAAAACAAAAACTATTTTTTCTTTA
ATTTCTTTTTTTACTTTCTATTTTTAATTTATATATTTATATTAAAAAATTTAAATTATAATTATTTTTA
TAGCACGTGATGAAAAGGACCCAGGTGGCACTTTTCGGGGAAATGTGCGCGGAACCCCTATTTGTTTATT
TTTCTAAATACATTCAAATATGTATCCGCTCATGAGACAATAACCCTGATAAATGCTTCAATAATATTGA
AAAAGGAAGAGTATGAGTATTCAACATTTCCGTGTCGCCCTTATTCCCTTTTTTGCGGCATTTTGCCTTC
CTGTTTTTGCTCACCCAGAAACGCTGGTGAAAGTAAAAGATGCTGAAGATCAGTTGGGTGCACGAGTGGG
TTACATCGAACTGGATCTCAACAGCGGTAAGATCCTTGAGAGTTTTCGCCCCGAAGAACGTTTTCCAATG
ATGAGCACTTTTAAAGTTCTGCTATGTGGCGCGGTATTATCCCGTATTGACGCCGGGCAAGAGCAACTCG
GTCGCCGCATACACTATTCTCAGAATGACTTGGTTGAGTACTCACCAGTCACAGAAAAGCATCTTACGGA
TGGCATGACAGTAAGAGAATTATGCAGTGCTGCCATAACCATGAGTGATAACACTGCGGCCAACTTACTT
CTGACAACGATCGGAGGACCGAAGGAGCTAACCGCTTTTTTGCACAACATGGGGGATCATGTAACTCGCC
TTGATCGTTGGGAACCGGAGCTGAATGAAGCCATACCAAACGACGAGCGTGACACCACGATGCCTGTAGC
AATGGCAACAACGTTGCGCAAACTATTAACTGGCGAACTACTTACTCTAGCTTCCCGGCAACAATTAATA
GACTGGATGGAGGCGGATAAAGTTGCAGGACCACTTCTGCGCTCGGCCCTTCCGGCTGGCTGGTTTATTG
CTGATAAATCTGGAGCCGGTGAGCGTGGGTCTCGCGGTATCATTGCAGCACTGGGGCCAGATGGTAAGCC
CTCCCGTATCGTAGTTATCTACACGACGGGGAGTCAGGCAACTATGGATGAACGAAATAGACAGATCGCT
GAGATAGGTGCCTCACTGATTAAGCATTGGTAACTGTCAGACCAAGTTTACTCATATATACTTTAGATTG
ATTTAAAACTTCATTTTTAATTTAAAAGGATCTAGGTGAAGATCCTTTTTGATAATCTCATGACCAAAAT
CCCTTAACGTGAGTTTTCGTTCCACTGAGCGTCAGACCCCGTAGAAAAGATCAAAGGATCTTC
